Addgene plasmid #127433: pEB3-miRFP670nano
Purpose: EB3 (microtubule-associated protein) labeling with near-infrared fluorescent protein miRFP670nano
Depositing lab: Vladislav Verkhusha. Publication: Smallest near-infrared fluorescent protein evolved from cyanobacteriochrome as versatile tag for spectral multiplexing. Oliinyk OS, Shemetov AA, Pletnev S, Shcherbakova DM, Verkhusha VV. Nat Commun. 2019 Jan 17;10(1):279. doi: 10.1038/s41467-018-08050-8. PubMed 30655515.
Backbone
  Vector backbone: pcDNA
  Vector type: Mammalian Expression
Growth in bacteria
  Bacterial resistance: Ampicillin, 100 μg/mL
  Growth temperature: 37°C
  Growth strain: DH5alpha
  Copy number: High Copy
Gene/Insert
  Gene/Insert name: EB3-miRFP670nano
  Species: H. sapiens (human), Synthetic
  Insert size (bp): 1299
  Entrez Gene: MAPRE3 (a.k.a. EB3, EBF3, EBF3-S, RP3)
  Promoter: CMV
  Tag / fusion protein: miRFP670nano (C terminal on insert)
  Cloning method: Restriction Enzyme; 5′ cloning site KpnI (not destroyed); 3′ cloning site NotI (not destroyed)
  Sequencing primers: 5′ CMV Forward; 3′ BGH Reverse
Terms and licenses: Academic/Nonprofit Terms; Industry Terms: Not Available to Industry
How to cite: pEB3-miRFP670nano was a gift from Vladislav Verkhusha (Addgene plasmid # 127433 ; http://n2t.net/addgene:127433 ; RRID:Addgene_127433)
