[The description below was written by a language model from this plasmid's Addgene catalogue record.]
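Description:
pEB3-miRFP670nano is a mammalian expression plasmid built on a pcDNA backbone. It is maintained in E. coli as a high-copy plasmid under ampicillin selection. The record gives no feature table, so the specific origin of replication, polyadenylation signal and any mammalian selection marker are not itemised. The listed BGH reverse sequencing primer suggests that the insert is followed by the bovine growth hormone terminator region typical of pcDNA vectors.

The payload is a 1299 bp fusion open reading frame cloned between KpnI and NotI sites, both of which were preserved. It is transcribed from the CMV promoter, a strong constitutive promoter for transient or stable expression in a wide range of mammalian cells. The insert encodes human EB3, the product of the MAPRE3 gene, with the synthetic near-infrared fluorescent protein miRFP670nano fused to its C terminus. EB3 is a microtubule-associated end-binding protein that is generally known to accumulate at growing microtubule plus ends, so fluorescent EB3 fusions are commonly used to visualise microtubules and their dynamics in live cells. According to the associated publication title, miRFP670nano is a very small near-infrared fluorescent protein evolved from a cyanobacteriochrome and intended as a tag for spectral multiplexing.

The stated purpose of the construct is near-infrared labelling of EB3. Its emission range should allow it to be imaged alongside reporters that fluoresce in the visible range, and it also demonstrates that miRFP670nano works as a fusion tag on a cytoskeletal protein.
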