>Addgene plasmid #127433 | pEB3-miRFP670nano | depositor partial sequence | sequence record 243902 | pEB3-miRFP670nano Partial Sequence
CAAGCTTGGTACCATGGCCGTCAATGTGTACTCCACATCTGTGACCAGTGAAAATCTGAGTCGCCATGAT
ATGCTTGCATGGGTCAACGACTCCCTGCACCTCAACTATACCAAGATAGAACAGCTTTGTTCAGGGGCAG
CCTACTGCCAGTTCATGGACATGCTCTTCCCCGGCTGTGTGCACTTGAGGAAAGTGAAGTTCCAGGCCAA
ACTAGAGCATGAATACATCCACAACTTCAAGGTGCTGCAAGCAGCTTTCAAGAAGATGGGTGTTGACAAA
ATCATTCCTGTAGAGAAATTAGTGAAAGGAAAATTCCAAGATAATTTTGAGTTTATTCAGTGGTTTAAGA
AATTCTTTGACGCAAACTATGATGGAAAGGATTACAACCCTCTGCTGGCGCGGCAGGGCCAGGACGTAGC
GCCACCTCCTAACCCAGGTGATCAGATCTTCAACAAATCCAAGAAACTCATTGGCACAGCAGTTCCACAG
AGGACGTCCCCCACAGGCCCAAAAAACATGCAGACCTCTGGCCGGCTGAGCAATGTGGCCCCCCCCTGCA
TTCTCCGGAAGAATCCTCCATCAGCCCGAAATGGCGGCCATGAGACTGATGCCCAAATTCTTGAACTCAA
CCAACAGCTGGTGGACTTGAAGCTGACAGTGGATGGGCTGGAGAAGGAACGTGACTTCTACTTCAGCAAA
CTTCGTGACATCGAGCTCATCTGCCAGGAGCATGAAAGTGAAAACAGCCCTGTTATCTCAGGCATCATTG
GCATCCTCTATGCCACAGAGGAAGGATTCGCACCCCCTGAGGACGATGAGATTGAAGAGCATCAACAAGA
AGACCAGGACGAGTACCTGGATCCACCGGTAATGGCAAACCTGGACAAGATGCTGAATACCACAGTAACA
GAGGTGCGGCAGTTCCTGCAGGTGGACAGAGTGTGCGTGTTCCAGTTTGAGGAGGATTATAGCGGAGTGG
TGGTGGTGGAGGCCGTGGACGATAGGTGGATCTCCATCCTGAAGACCCAGGTGCGGGATAGATACTTCAT
GGAGACAAGGGGCGAGGAGTATTCTCACGGCCGCTACCAGGCCATCGCCGACATCTACACCGCAAACCTG
ACAGAGTGCTACAGGGATCTGCTGACACAGTTTCAGGTGAGAGCAATCCTGGCCGTGCCCATCCTGCAGG
GCAAGAAGCTGTGGGGCCTGTTGGTGGCACACCAGCTGGCGGCCCCTAGACAGTGGCAGACCTGGGAGAT
CGACTTTCTGAAGCAGCAGGCCGTGGTGGTGGGCATCGCCATCCAGCAGAGCTAGGCGGCCGCTCGA
