LOCUS       Exported 6684 bp ds-DNA circular SYN 12-MAY-2021
DEFINITION  EB3 (microtubule-associated protein) labeling with near-infrared
            fluorescent protein miRFP670nano.
ACCESSION   .
VERSION     .
KEYWORDS    pEB3-miRFP670nano
SOURCE      synthetic DNA construct
  ORGANISM  synthetic DNA construct
REFERENCE   1 (bases 1 to 6684)
  AUTHORS   Oliinyk OS, Shemetov AA, Pletnev S, Shcherbakova DM, Verkhusha VV
  TITLE     Smallest near-infrared fluorescent protein evolved from
            cyanobacteriochrome as versatile tag for spectral multiplexing.
  JOURNAL   Nat Commun. 2019 Jan 17;10(1):279. doi: 10.1038/s41467-018-08050-8.
  PUBMED    30655515
REFERENCE   2 (bases 1 to 6684)
  AUTHORS   .
  TITLE     Direct Submission
  JOURNAL   Exported May 12, 2021 from SnapGene Server 1.1.58
            http://www.snapgene.com
FEATURES             Location/Qualifiers
     source          1..6684
                     /organism="synthetic DNA construct"
                     /mol_type="other DNA"
     enhancer        124..503
                     /label=CMV enhancer
                     /note="human cytomegalovirus immediate early enhancer"
     promoter        504..707
                     /label=CMV promoter
                     /note="human cytomegalovirus (CMV) immediate early
                     promoter"
     primer_bind     658..678
                     /label=CMV-F
                     /note="Human CMV immediate early promoter, forward primer"
     primer_bind     752..771
                     /label=T7
                     /note="T7 promoter, forward primer"
     promoter        752..770
                     /label=T7 promoter
                     /note="promoter for bacteriophage T7 RNA polymerase"
     promoter        complement(2126..2144)
                     /label=SP6 promoter
                     /note="promoter for bacteriophage SP6 RNA polymerase"
     primer_bind     complement(2127..2144)
                     /label=SP6
                     /note="SP6 promoter, forward primer"
     primer_bind     complement(2164..2181)
                     /label=BGH-rev
                     /note="Bovine growth hormone terminator, reverse primer.
                     Also called BGH reverse"
     polyA_signal    2170..2394
                     /label=bGH poly(A) signal
                     /note="bovine growth hormone polyadenylation signal"
     rep_origin      2440..2868
                     /direction=RIGHT
                     /label=f1 ori
                     /note="f1 bacteriophage origin of replication; arrow
                     indicates direction of (+) strand synthesis"
     primer_bind     complement(2527..2546)
                     /label=F1ori-R
                     /note="F1 origin, reverse primer"
     primer_bind     2737..2758
                     /label=F1ori-F
                     /note="F1 origin, forward primer"
     primer_bind     complement(2877..2897)
                     /label=pBABE 3'
                     /note="SV40 enhancer, reverse primer for pBABE vectors"
     promoter        2882..3211
                     /label=SV40 promoter
                     /note="SV40 enhancer and early promoter"
     rep_origin      3062..3197
                     /label=SV40 ori
                     /note="SV40 origin of replication"
     primer_bind     3124..3143
                     /label=SV40pro-F
                     /note="SV40 promoter/origin, forward primer"
     CDS             3278..4072
                     /codon_start=1
                     /gene="aph(3')-II (or nptII)"
                     /product="aminoglycoside phosphotransferase from Tn5"
                     /label=NeoR/KanR
                     /note="confers resistance to neomycin, kanamycin, and G418
                     (Geneticin(R))"
                     /translation="MIEQDGLHAGSPAAWVERLFGYDWAQQTIGCSDAAVFRLSAQGRP
                     VLFVKTDLSGALNELQDEAARLSWLATTGVPCAAVLDVVTEAGRDWLLLGEVPGQDLLS
                     SHLAPAEKVSIMADAMRRLHTLDPATCPFDHQAKHRIERARTRMEAGLVDQDDLDEEHQ
                     GLAPAELFARLKARMPDGEDLVVTHGDACLPNIMVENGRFSGFIDCGRLGVADRYQDIA
                     LATRDIAEELGGEWADRFLVLYGIAAPDSQRIAFYRLLDEFF"
     primer_bind     complement(3332..3351)
                     /label=Neo-R
                     /note="Neomycin resistance gene, reverse primer"
     primer_bind     3942..3961
                     /label=Neo-F
                     /note="Neomycin resistance gene, forward primer"
     polyA_signal    4246..4367
                     /label=SV40 poly(A) signal
                     /note="SV40 polyadenylation signal"
     primer_bind     complement(4283..4302)
                     /label=SV40pA-R
                     /note="SV40 polyA, reverse primer"
     primer_bind     4337..4356
                     /label=EBV-rev
                     /note="SV40 polyA terminator, reverse primer"
     primer_bind     complement(4416..4432)
                     /label=M13 rev
                     /note="common sequencing primer, one of multiple similar
                     variants"
     primer_bind     complement(4416..4432)
                     /label=M13 Reverse
                     /note="In lacZ gene. Also called M13-rev"
     primer_bind     complement(4429..4451)
                     /label=M13/pUC Reverse
                     /note="In lacZ gene"
     protein_bind    4440..4456
                     /label=lac operator
                     /bound_moiety="lac repressor encoded by lacI"
                     /note="The lac repressor binds to the lac operator to
                     inhibit transcription in E. coli. This inhibition can be
                     relieved by adding lactose or
                     isopropyl-beta-D-thiogalactopyranoside (IPTG)."
     promoter        complement(4464..4494)
                     /label=lac promoter
                     /note="promoter for the E. coli lac operon"
     protein_bind    4509..4530
                     /label=CAP binding site
                     /bound_moiety="E. coli catabolite activator protein"
                     /note="CAP binding activates transcription in the presence
                     of cAMP."
     primer_bind     complement(4647..4664)
                     /label=L4440
                     /note="L4440 vector, forward primer"
     rep_origin      complement(4818..5406)
                     /direction=LEFT
                     /label=ori
                     /note="high-copy-number ColE1/pMB1/pBR322/pUC origin of
                     replication"
     primer_bind     complement(4898..4917)
                     /label=pBR322ori-F
                     /note="pBR322 origin, forward primer"
     CDS             complement(5577..6437)
                     /codon_start=1
                     /gene="bla"
                     /product="beta-lactamase"
                     /label=AmpR
                     /note="confers resistance to ampicillin, carbenicillin, and
                     related antibiotics"
                     /translation="MSIQHFRVALIPFFAAFCLPVFAHPETLVKVKDAEDQLGARVGYI
                     ELDLNSGKILESFRPEERFPMMSTFKVLLCGAVLSRIDAGQEQLGRRIHYSQNDLVEYS
                     PVTEKHLTDGMTVRELCSAAITMSDNTAANLLLTTIGGPKELTAFLHNMGDHVTRLDRW
                     EPELNEAIPNDERDTTMPVAMATTLRKLLTGELLTLASRQQLIDWMEADKVAGPLLRSA
                     LPAGWFIADKSGAGERGSRGIIAALGPDGKPSRIVVIYTTGSQATMDERNRQIAEIGAS
                     LIKHW"
     primer_bind     6200..6219
                     /label=Amp-R
                     /note="Ampicillin resistance gene, reverse primer"
     promoter        complement(6438..6542)
                     /gene="bla"
                     /label=AmpR promoter
     primer_bind     complement(6617..6636)
                     /label=pRS-marker
                     /note="pRS vectors, use to sequence yeast selectable
                     marker"
ORIGIN
        1 agtagtgcgc gagcaaaatt taagctacaa caaggcaagg cttgaccgac aattgcatga
       61 agaatctgct tagggttagg cgttttgcgc tgcttcgcga tgtacgggcc agatatacgc
      121 gttgacattg attattgact agttattaat agtaatcaat tacggggtca ttagttcata
      181 gcccatatat ggagttccgc gttacataac ttacggtaaa tggcccgcct ggctgaccgc
      241 ccaacgaccc ccgcccattg acgtcaataa tgacgtatgt tcccatagta acgccaatag
      301 ggactttcca ttgacgtcaa tgggtggagt atttacggta aactgcccac ttggcagtac
      361 atcaagtgta tcatatgcca agtacgcccc ctattgacgt caatgacggt aaatggcccg
      421 cctggcatta tgcccagtac atgaccttat gggactttcc tacttggcag tacatctacg
      481 tattagtcat cgctattacc atggtgatgc ggttttggca gtacatcaat gggcgtggat
      541 agcggtttga ctcacgggga tttccaagtc tccaccccat tgacgtcaat gggagtttgt
      601 tttggcacca aaatcaacgg gactttccaa aatgtcgtaa caactccgcc ccattgacgc
      661 aaatgggcgg taggcgtgta cggtgggagg tctatataag cagagctctc tggctaacta
      721 gagaacccac tgcttactgg cttatcgaaa ttaatacgac tcactatagg gagacccaag
      781 cttggtacca tggccgtcaa tgtgtactcc acatctgtga ccagtgaaaa tctgagtcgc
      841 catgatatgc ttgcatgggt caacgactcc ctgcacctca actataccaa gatagaacag
      901 ctttgttcag gggcagccta ctgccagttc atggacatgc tcttccccgg ctgtgtgcac
      961 ttgaggaaag tgaagttcca ggccaaacta gagcatgaat acatccacaa cttcaaggtg
     1021 ctgcaagcag ctttcaagaa gatgggtgtt gacaaaatca ttcctgtaga gaaattagtg
     1081 aaaggaaaat tccaagataa ttttgagttt attcagtggt ttaagaaatt ctttgacgca
     1141 aactatgatg gaaaggatta caaccctctg ctggcgcggc agggccagga cgtagcgcca
     1201 cctcctaacc caggtgatca gatcttcaac aaatccaaga aactcattgg cacagcagtt
     1261 ccacagagga cgtcccccac aggcccaaaa aacatgcaga cctctggccg gctgagcaat
     1321 gtggcccccc cctgcattct ccggaagaat cctccatcag cccgaaatgg cggccatgag
     1381 actgatgccc aaattcttga actcaaccaa cagctggtgg acttgaagct gacagtggat
     1441 gggctggaga aggaacgtga cttctacttc agcaaacttc gtgacatcga gctcatctgc
     1501 caggagcatg aaagtgaaaa cagccctgtt atctcaggca tcattggcat cctctatgcc
     1561 acagaggaag gattcgcacc ccctgaggac gatgagattg aagagcatca acaagaagac
     1621 caggacgagt acctggatcc accggtaatg gcaaacctgg acaagatgct gaataccaca
     1681 gtaacagagg tgcggcagtt cctgcaggtg gacagagtgt gcgtgttcca gtttgaggag
     1741 gattatagcg gagtggtggt ggtggaggcc gtggacgata ggtggatctc catcctgaag
     1801 acccaggtgc gggatagata cttcatggag acaaggggcg aggagtattc tcacggccgc
     1861 taccaggcca tcgccgacat ctacaccgca aacctgacag agtgctacag ggatctgctg
     1921 acacagtttc aggtgagagc aatcctggcc gtgcccatcc tgcagggcaa gaagctgtgg
     1981 ggcctgttgg tggcacacca gctggcggcc cctagacagt ggcagacctg ggagatcgac
     2041 tttctgaagc agcaggccgt ggtggtgggc atcgccatcc agcagagcta ggcggccgct
     2101 cgagcatgca tctagagggc cctattctat agtgtcacct aaatgctaga gctcgctgat
     2161 cagcctcgac tgtgccttct agttgccagc catctgttgt ttgcccctcc cccgtgcctt
     2221 ccttgaccct ggaaggtgcc actcccactg tcctttccta ataaaatgag gaaattgcat
     2281 cgcattgtct gagtaggtgt cattctattc tggggggtgg ggtggggcag gacagcaagg
     2341 gggaggattg ggaagacaat agcaggcatg ctggggatgc ggtgggctct atggcttctg
     2401 aggcggaaag aaccagctgg ggctctaggg ggtatccccn nnnnnnnnnn nnnnnnnnnn
     2461 nnnnnnnnnn nnnnnnnnnn nnnnnnnnnn nnnnnnnnnn nnnnnnnnnn nnnnnnnnnn
     2521 nnnnnnnnnn nnnnnnnnnn nnnnnnnnnn nnnnnnnnnn nnncnnnnnn nnnnnnnnnn
     2581 nnnnnnnnnn nnnnnnnnnn nnnnnnnnnn nnnnnnnnnn nnnnnnnnnn nnnnnnnnnn
     2641 nnnnnnnnnn nnnnnannnn nnnnnnnnnn nnnnnnnnnn nnnnnnnnnn nnnnnnnnnn
     2701 nnnnnccttt gacgttggag tccacgttct ttaatagtgg actcttgttc caaactggaa
     2761 caacactcaa ccctatctcg gtctattctt ttgatttata agggattttg ccgatttcgg
     2821 cctattggtt aaaaaatgag ctgatttaac aaaaatttaa cgcgaattaa ttctgtggaa
     2881 tgtgtgtcag ttagggtgtg gaaagtcccc aggctcccca gcaggcagaa gtatgcaaag
     2941 catgcatctc aattagtcag caaccaggtg tggaaagtcc ccaggctccc cagcaggcag
     3001 aagtatgcaa agcatgcatc tcaattagtc agcaaccata gtcccgcccc taactccgcc
     3061 catcccgccc ctaactccgc ccagttccgc ccattctccg ccccatggct gactaatttt
     3121 ttttatttat gcagaggccg aggccgcctc tgcctctgag ctattccaga agtagtgagg
     3181 aggctttttt ggaggcctag gcttttgcaa aaagctcccg ggagcttgta tatccatttt
     3241 cggatctgat caagagacag gatgaggatc gtttcgcatg attgaacaag atggattgca
     3301 cgcaggttct ccggccgctt gggtggagag gctattcggc tatgactggg cacaacagac
     3361 aatcggctgc tctgatgccg ccgtgttccg gctgtcagcg caggggcgcc cggttctttt
     3421 tgtcaagacc gacctgtccg gtgccctgaa tgaactgcag gacgaggcag cgcggctatc
     3481 gtggctggcc acgacgggcg ttccttgcgc agctgtgctc gacgttgtca ctgaagcggg
     3541 aagggactgg ctgctattgg gcgaagtgcc ggggcaggat ctcctgtcat ctcaccttgc
     3601 tcctgccgag aaagtatcca tcatggctga tgcaatgcgg cggctgcata cgcttgatcc
     3661 ggctacctgc ccattcgacc accaagcgaa acatcgcatc gagcgagcac gtactcggat
     3721 ggaagccggt cttgtcgatc aggatgatct ggacgaagag catcaggggc tcgcgccagc
     3781 cgaactgttc gccaggctca aggcgcgcat gcccgacggc gaggatctcg tcgtgaccca
     3841 tggcgatgcc tgcttgccga atatcatggt ggaaaatggc cgcttttctg gattcatcga
     3901 ctgtggccgg ctgggtgtgg cggaccgcta tcaggacata gcgttggcta cccgtgatat
     3961 tgctgaagag cttggcggcg aatgggctga ccgcttcctc gtgctttacg gtatcgccgc
     4021 tcccgattcg cagcgcatcg ccttctatcg ccttcttgac gagttcttct gagcgggact
     4081 ctggggttcg aaatgaccga ccaagcgacg cccaacctgc catcacgaga tttcgattcc
     4141 accgccgcct tctatgaaag gttgggcttc ggaatcgttt tccgggacgc cggctggatg
     4201 atcctccagc gcggggatct catgctggag ttcttcgccc accccaactt gtttattgca
     4261 gcttataatg gttacaaata aagcaatagc atcacaaatt tcacaaataa agcatttttt
     4321 tcactgcatt ctagttgtgg tttgtccaaa ctcatcaatg tatcttatca tgtctgtata
     4381 ccgtcgacct ctagctagag cttggcgtaa tcatggtcat agctgtttcc tgtgtgaaat
     4441 tgttatccgc tcacaattcc acacaacata cgagccggaa gcataaagtg taaagcctgg
     4501 ggtgcctaat gagtgagcta actcacatta attgcgttgc gctcactgcc cgctttccag
     4561 tcgggaaacc tgtcgtgcca gctgcattaa tgaatcggcc aacgcgcggg gagaggcggt
     4621 ttgcgtattg ggcgctcttc cgcttcctcg ctcactgact cgctgcgctc ggtcgttcgg
     4681 ctgcggcgag cggtatcagc tcactcaaag gcggtaatac ggttatccac agaatcaggg
     4741 gataacgcag gaaagaacat gtgagcaaaa ggccagcaaa aggccaggaa ccgtaaaaag
     4801 gccgcgttgc tggcgttttt ccataggctc cgcccccctg acgagcatca caaaaatcga
     4861 cgctcaagtc agaggtggcg aaacccgaca ggactataaa gataccaggc gtttccccct
     4921 ggaagctccc tcgtgcgctc tcctgttccg accctgccgc ttaccggata cctgtccgcc
     4981 tttctccctt cgggaagcgt ggcgctttct catagctcac gctgtaggta tctcagttcg
     5041 gtgtaggtcg ttcgctccaa gctgggctgt gtgcacgaac cccccgttca gcccgaccgc
     5101 tgcgccttat ccggtaacta tcgtcttgag tccaacccgg taagacacga cttatcgcca
     5161 ctggcagcag ccactggtaa caggattagc agagcgaggt atgtaggcgg tgctacagag
     5221 ttcttgaagt ggtggcctaa ctacggctac actagaagaa cagtatttgg tatctgcgct
     5281 ctgctgaagc cagttacctt cggaaaaaga gttggtagct cttgatccgg caaacaaacc
     5341 accgctggta gcggtggttt ttttgtttgc aagcagcaga ttacgcgcag aaaaaaagga
     5401 tctcaagaag atcctttgat cttttctacg gggtctgacg ctcagtggaa cgaaaactca
     5461 cgttaaggga ttttggtcat gagattatca aaaaggatct tcacctagat ccttttaaat
     5521 taaaaatgaa gttttaaatc aatctaaagt atatatgagt aaacttggtc tgacagttac
     5581 caatgcttaa tcagtgaggc acctatctca gcgatctgtc tatttcgttc atccatagtt
     5641 gcctgactcc ccgtcgtgta gataactacg atacgggagg gcttaccatc tggccccagt
     5701 gctgcaatga taccgcgaga cccacgctca ccggctccag atttatcagc aataaaccag
     5761 ccagccggaa gggccgagcg cagaagtggt cctgcaactt tatccgcctc catccagtct
     5821 attaattgtt gccgggaagc tagagtaagt agttcgccag ttaatagttt gcgcaacgtt
     5881 gttgccattg ctacaggcat cgtggtgtca cgctcgtcgt ttggtatggc ttcattcagc
     5941 tccggttccc aacgatcaag gcgagttaca tgatccccca tgttgtgcaa aaaagcggtt
     6001 agctccttcg gtcctccgat cgttgtcaga agtaagttgg ccgcagtgtt atcactcatg
     6061 gttatggcag cactgcataa ttctcttact gtcatgccat ccgtaagatg cttttctgtg
     6121 actggtgagt actcaaccaa gtcattctga gaatagtgta tgcggcgacc gagttgctct
     6181 tgcccggcgt caatacggga taataccgcg ccacatagca gaactttaaa agtgctcatc
     6241 attggaaaac gttcttcggg gcgaaaactc tcaaggatct taccgctgtt gagatccagt
     6301 tcgatgtaac ccactcgtgc acccaactga tcttcagcat cttttacttt caccagcgtt
     6361 tctgggtgag caaaaacagg aaggcaaaat gccgcaaaaa agggaataag ggcgacacgg
     6421 aaatgttgaa tactcatact cttccttttt caatattatt gaagcattta tcagggttat
     6481 tgtctcatga gcggatacat atttgaatgt atttagaaaa ataaacaaat aggggttccg
     6541 cgcacatttc cccgaaaagt gccacctgac gtcgacggat cgggagatct cccgatcccc
     6601 tatggtgcac tctcagtaca atctgctctg atgccgcata gttaagccag tatctgctcc
     6661 ctgcttgtgt gttggaggtc gctg
//
